>Addgene plasmid #43149 | I-GTGG | depositor partial sequence | sequence record 58414 | I-GTGG sequence 424 bps
CGTCTCCTGACCCCAGAGCAGGTCGTGGCAATCGCGAGCAATAACGGCGGAAAACAGGCTTTGGAAACGG
TGCAGAGGCTCCTTCCAGTGCTGTGCCAAGCGCACGGACTCACCCCAGAGCAGGTCGTGGCCATTGCCTC
GAATGGAGGGGGCAAACAGGCGTTGGAAACCGTACAACGATTGCTGCCGGTGCTGTGCCAAGCGCACGGC
CTCACCCCAGAGCAGGTCGTGGCAATCGCGAGCAATAACGGCGGAAAACAGGCTTTGGAAACGGTGCAGA
GGCTCCTTCCAGTGCTGTGCCAAGCGCACGGATTAACCCCAGAGCAGGTCGTGGCAATCGCGAGCAATAA
CGGCGGAAAACAGGCTTTGGAAACGGTGCAGAGGCTCCTTCCAGTGCTGTGCCAAGCGCACGGCTTAAGA
GACG
