>Addgene plasmid #43149 | I-GTGG | addgene partial sequence | sequence record 64315 | M13_pUC_fwd
TATAGGGCGAATTGGGCCCTCTAGATGCATGCTCGAGCGGCCGCCAGTGTGATGGATATCTGCAGAATTC
GCCCTTCTTTCCTGTGCCCACGTCTCTTAAGCCGTGCGCTTGGCACAGCACTGGAAGGAGCCTCTGCACC
GTTTCCAAAGCCTGTTTTCCGCCGTTATTGCTCGCGATTGCCACGACCTGCTCTGGGGTTAATCCGTGCG
CTTGGCACAGCACTGGAAGGAGCCTCTGCACCGTTTCCAAAGCCTGTTTTCCGCCGTTATTGCTCGCGAT
TGCCACGACCTGCTCTGGGGTGAGGCCGTGCGCTTGGCACAGCACCGGCAGCAATCGTTGTACGGTTTCC
AACGCCTGTTTGCCCCCTCCATTCGAGGCAATGGCCACGACCTGCTCTGGGGTGAGTCCGTGCGCTTGGC
ACAGCACTGGAAGGAGCCTCTGCACCGTTTCCAAAGCCTGTTTTCCGCCGTTATTGCTCGCGATTGCCAC
GACCTGCTCTGGGGTCAGGAGACGCGCTAGGACGGCAAGGGCGAATTCCAGCACACTGGCGGCCGTTACT
AGTGGATCCGAGCTCGGTACCAAGCTTGATGCATAGCTTGAGTATTCTATAGTGTCACCTAAATAGCTTG
GCGTAATCATGGTCATAGCTGTTTCCTGTGTGAAATTGTTATCCGCTCACAATTCCACACAACATACGAG
CCGGAAGCATAAAGTGTAAAGCCTGGGGTGCCTAATGAGTGAGCTAACTCACATTAATTGCGTTGCGCTC
ACTGCCCGCTTTCCAGTCGGGAAACCTGTCGTGCCAGCTGCATTAATGAATCGGCCAACGCGCGGGGAGA
GGCGGTTTGCGTATGGGNGCGCTCTTCCGCTTCCTCGCTCACTGACTCGCTG
