[The description below was written by a language model from this plasmid's Addgene catalogue record.]
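Description:
I-GTGG is a bacterial cloning plasmid built on the commercial pCRII-TOPO backbone (about 4.0 kb without insert), into which a 424 bp synthetic fragment was introduced by TOPO cloning. It is maintained at high copy number in E. coli and is selectable with both ampicillin and kanamycin, reflecting the two resistance markers carried by this backbone. The insert is flanked by T7 and M13-reverse priming sites, which the record lists for sequence verification. No feature table is provided, so the exact positions of the origin, markers and other backbone elements are not documented here.

The record gives no functional description of the insert beyond its name, synthetic origin and size. The associated publication describes a TALEN genome-editing system for generating human stem cell-based disease models, which suggests that the plasmid belongs to a library of pre-assembled building blocks for constructing TALE DNA-binding arrays. On that reading, the name would indicate a multimer of four TALE repeat units specifying the bases G-T-G-G, with the "I" prefix denoting its position or class within the assembly scheme. The insert size is roughly what four repeats of about 100 bp each would give. This interpretation is an inference from the name and publication rather than a stated fact. The plasmid has no mammalian expression elements according to the record, so it serves as a storage and source vector. The module would presumably be excised or amplified from it and joined with others to build full-length TALEN coding sequences in a separate expression backbone.
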