Addgene plasmid #43149: I-GTGG
Depositing lab: Chad Cowan & Kiran Musunuru. Depositing organization: Harvard University. Publication: A TALEN Genome-Editing System for Generating Human Stem Cell-Based Disease Models. Ding Q, Lee YK, Schaefer EA, Peters DT, Veres A, Kim K, Kuperwasser N, Motola DL, Meissner TB, Hendriks WT, Trevisan M, Gupta RM, Moisan A, Banks E, Friesen M, Schinzel RT, Xia F, Tang A, Xia Y, Figueroa E, Wann A, Ahfeldt T, Daheron L, Zhang F, Rubin LL, Peng LF, Chung RT, Musunuru K, Cowan CA. Cell Stem Cell. 2012 Dec 12. pii: S1934-5909(12)00645-5. doi: 10.1016/j.stem.2012.11.011. PubMed 23246482.
Backbone
  Vector backbone: pCRII-TOPO
  Backbone manufacturer: Invitrogen
  Backbone size w/o insert (bp): 3973
  Vector type: Bacterial Cloning
Growth in bacteria
  Bacterial resistance: Ampicillin and Kanamycin, 100 & 50 μg/mL
  Growth temperature: 37°C
  Growth strain: Top10
  Copy number: High Copy
Gene/Insert
  Gene/Insert name: I-GTGG
  Species: Synthetic
  Insert size (bp): 424
  Cloning method: TOPO Cloning
  Sequencing primers: 5′ T7; 3′ M13-rev
Terms and licenses: Academic/Nonprofit Terms; Industry Terms: Not Available to Industry
How to cite: I-GTGG was a gift from Chad Cowan & Kiran Musunuru (Addgene plasmid # 43149 ; http://n2t.net/addgene:43149 ; RRID:Addgene_43149)
